Addgene plasmid #159884: pCFJ2345 - Intron GG2 - 250bp no PATC
Purpose: Golden Gate compatible intron with no PATCs for negative controls
Depositing lab: Christian Froekjaer-Jensen. Depositing organization: King Abdullah University of Science and Technology (KAUST). Publication: Engineering rules that minimize germline silencing of transgenes in simple extrachromosomal arrays in C. elegans. Aljohani MD, El Mouridi S, Priyadarshini M, Vargas-Velazquez AM, Frokjaer-Jensen C. Nat Commun. 2020 Dec 9;11(1):6300. doi: 10.1038/s41467-020-19898-0. PubMed 33298957.
Backbone
  Vector backbone: pDONR221
  Vector type: Worm Expression
Growth in bacteria
  Bacterial resistance: Kanamycin, 50 μg/mL
  Growth temperature: 37°C
  Growth strain: DH5alpha
  Copy number: High Copy
Gene/Insert
  Gene/Insert name: Intron GG2 - 250bp no PATC
  Species: C. elegans (nematode)
  Mutation: Not applicable
  Cloning method: Gateway Cloning
Terms and licenses: Academic/Nonprofit Terms; Industry Terms: Not Available to Industry
Depositor comments: See www.wormbuilder.org for more information.
How to cite: pCFJ2345 - Intron GG2 - 250bp no PATC was a gift from Christian Froekjaer-Jensen (Addgene plasmid # 159884 ; http://n2t.net/addgene:159884 ; RRID:Addgene_159884)
