[The description below was written by a language model from this plasmid's Addgene catalogue record and pLannotate feature annotations shown in this document.]
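Description:
pCFJ2345 - Intron GG2 - 250bp no PATC is a small (about 2.8 kb) Gateway entry-type clone built in the pDONR221 backbone and catalogued as a worm expression reagent for C. elegans. It is maintained in E. coli at high copy through a ColE1/pUC-type origin of replication and selected with kanamycin via the KanR aminoglycoside phosphotransferase gene. The remaining annotated backbone elements are typical of the donor vector: rrnB T1 and T2 transcription terminators upstream of the cloning region, which insulate the insert from read-through transcription, a T7 promoter next to attL2, and short lacI and lacZα fragments that are vector remnants rather than functional genes.

The payload sits between the attL1 and attL2 recombination sites, which result from a Gateway BP reaction and would in principle allow LR transfer. The interval between these sites is just under 300 bp, consistent with the stated insert: a roughly 250 bp intron module designated "GG2" that is Golden Gate compatible. The feature table does not annotate the intron itself or its flanking Type IIS restriction sites, so the enzyme and overhangs used for assembly are not stated in the record. The intron deliberately lacks PATCs (periodic An/Tn clusters), sequence motifs found in C. elegans that are associated with resistance to germline silencing. It therefore serves as a negative control alongside PATC-containing introns when assembling transgenes and testing how intron content affects germline expression from simple extrachromosomal arrays. The plasmid carries no promoter, coding sequence or reporter for worm expression; it is a building block to be inserted into a transgene.
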