Features (pLannotate 1.2.2; 9 found; start..end, strand, type, name):
    121..213     +  CDS            lacI (fragment): lac repressor; lacI; The lac repressor binds to the lac operator to inhibit transcription in E. coli. This inhibition can be relieved by adding lactose or isopropyl-β-D-thiogalactopyranoside (IPTG).
    268..295     -  terminator     rrnB T2 terminator: transcription terminator T2 from the E. coli rrnB gene
    427..470     +  terminator     rrnB T1 terminator: Escherichia coli rrnB; transcription terminator T1 from the E. coli rrnB gene
    517..553     -  CDS            lacZα (fragment): LacZα fragment of β-galactosidase; lacZ fragment
    569..668     +  protein_bind   attL1: mutant version of attL; recombination site for the Gateway® LR reaction LR Clonase™
    954..1053    -  protein_bind   attL2: mutant version of attL; recombination site for the Gateway® LR reaction LR Clonase™
   1071..1089    -  promoter       T7 promoter: promoter for bacteriophage T7 RNA polymerase
   1223..2032    +  CDS            KanR: aminoglycoside phosphotransferase; aph(3')-Ia; confers resistance to kanamycin in bacteria or G418 (Geneticin®) in eukaryotes
   2179..2767    +  rep_origin     ori: high-copy-number ColE1/pMB1/pBR322/pUC origin of replication
>Addgene plasmid #159884 | pCFJ2345 - Intron GG2 - 250bp no PATC | addgene full sequence | sequence record 319162 | Addgene NGS Result
CTTTCCTGCGTTATCCCCTGATTCTGTGGATAACCGTATTACCGCCTTTGAGTGAGCTGATACCGCTCGC
CGCAGCCGAACGACCGAGCGCAGCGAGTCAGTGAGCGAGGAAGCGGAAGAGCGCCCAATACGCAAACCGC
CTCTCCCCGCGCGTTGGCCGATTCATTAATGCAGCTGGCACGACAGGTTTCCCGACTGGAAAGCGGGCAG
TGAGCGCAACGCAATTAATACGCGTACCGCTAGCCAGGAAGAGTTTGTAGAAACGCAAAAAGGCCATCCG
TCAGGATGGCCTTCTGCTTAGTTTGATGCCTGGCAGTTTATGGCGGGCGTCCTGCCCGCCACCCTCCGGG
CCGTTGCTTCACAACGTTCAAATCCGCTCCCGGCGGATTTGTCCTACTCAGGAGAGCGTTCACCGACAAA
CAACAGATAAAACGAAAGGCCCAGTCTTCCGACTGAGCCTTTCGTTTTATTTGATGCCTGGCAGTTCCCT
ACTCTCGCGTTAACGCTAGCATGGATGTTTTCCCAGTCACGACGTTGTAAAACGACGGCCAGTCTTAAGC
TCGGGCCCCAAATAATGATTTTATTTTGACTGATAGTGACCTGTTCGTTGCAACAAATTGATGAGCAATG
CTTTTTTATAATGCCAACTTTGTACAAAAAAGCAGGCTGGTCTCAATGTATTTTGATGTTGATACGAGAA
AACTCTAAACTGGGTCTACTATGTTTTACTTAAAATTAATAACAAAATTTAGTCTACAGTTTTCGTGGGT
TTAGGAAAGCGTGCGCGAAATGTTCCATTTTTTCAACTAAAATAATTGAAGTCGTCACGAGTCTCGCTGA
AAAGTACATCATGTGTCTTTAGAGCATAGTCTCACATTTTCAGAAAATTGTCAAGTATAAAAATTCATCG
GAAAAGAAACTAAGAAATTGACAAATAATTTGAACAAGAGACCACCCAGCTTTCTTGTACAAAGTTGGCA
TTATAAGAAAGCATTGCTTATCAATTTGTTGCAACGAACAGGTCACTATCAGTCAAAATAAAATCATTAT
TTGCCATCCAGCTGATATCCCCTATAGTGAGTCGTATTACATGGTCATAGCTGTTTCCTGGCAGCTCTGG
CCCGTGTCTCAAAATCTCTGATGTTACATTGCACAAGATAAAAATATATCATCATGAACAATAAAACTGT
CTGCTTACATAAACAGTAATACAAGGGGTGTTATGAGCCATATTCAACGGGAAACGTCGAGGCCGCGATT
AAATTCCAACATGGATGCTGATTTATATGGGTATAAATGGGCTCGCGATAATGTCGGGCAATCAGGTGCG
ACAATCTATCGCTTGTATGGGAAGCCCGATGCGCCAGAGTTGTTTCTGAAACATGGCAAAGGTAGCGTTG
CCAATGATGTTACAGATGAGATGGTCAGACTAAACTGGCTGACGGAATTTATGCCTCTTCCGACCATCAA
GCATTTTATCCGTACTCCTGATGATGCATGGTTACTCACCACTGCGATCCCCGGAAAAACAGCATTCCAG
GTATTAGAAGAATATCCTGATTCAGGTGAAAATATTGTTGATGCGCTGGCAGTGTTCCTGCGCCGGTTGC
ATTCGATTCCTGTTTGTAATTGTCCTTTTAACAGCGATCGCGTATTTCGCCTCGCTCAGGCGCAATCACG
AATGAATAACGGTTTGGTTGATGCGAGTGATTTTGATGACGAGCGTAATGGCTGGCCTGTTGAACAAGTC
TGGAAAGAAATGCATAAACTTTTGCCATTCTCACCGGATTCAGTCGTCACTCATGGTGATTTCTCACTTG
ATAACCTTATTTTTGACGAGGGGAAATTAATAGGTTGTATTGATGTTGGACGAGTCGGAATCGCAGACCG
ATACCAGGATCTTGCCATCCTATGGAACTGCCTCGGTGAGTTTTCTCCTTCATTACAGAAACGGCTTTTT
CAAAAATATGGTATTGATAATCCTGATATGAATAAATTGCAGTTTCATTTGATGCTCGATGAGTTTTTCT
AATCAGAATTGGTTAATTGGTTGTAACACTGGCAGAGCATTACGCTGACTTGACGGGACGGCGCAAGCTC
ATGACCAAAATCCCTTAACGTGAGTTACGCGTCGTTCCACTGAGCGTCAGACCCCGTAGAAAAGATCAAA
GGATCTTCTTGAGATCCTTTTTTTCTGCGCGTAATCTGCTGCTTGCAAACAAAAAAACCACCGCTACCAG
CGGTGGTTTGTTTGCCGGATCAAGAGCTACCAACTCTTTTTCCGAAGGTAACTGGCTTCAGCAGAGCGCA
GATACCAAATACTGTTCTTCTAGTGTAGCCGTAGTTAGGCCACCACTTCAAGAACTCTGTAGCACCGCCT
ACATACCTCGCTCTGCTAATCCTGTTACCAGTGGCTGCTGCCAGTGGCGATAAGTCGTGTCTTACCGGGT
TGGACTCAAGACGATAGTTACCGGATAAGGCGCAGCGGTCGGGCTGAACGGGGGGTTCGTGCACACAGCC
CAGCTTGGAGCGAACGACCTACACCGAACTGAGATACCTACAGCGTGAGCTATGAGAAAGCGCCACGCTT
CCCGAAGGGAGAAAGGCGGACAGGTATCCGGTAAGCGGCAGGGTCGGAACAGGAGAGCGCACGAGGGAGC
TTCCAGGGGGAAACGCCTGGTATCTTTATAGTCCTGTCGGGTTTCGCCACCTCTGACTTGAGCGTCGATT
TTTGTGATGCTCGTCAGGGGGGCGGAGCCTATGGAAAAACGCCAGCAACGCGGCCTTTTTACGGTTCCTG
GCCTTTTGCTGGCCTTTTGCTCACATGTT
